Addgene plasmid #165082: pSpCas9n(BB)-2A-Puro (PX462) V2.0 Stx5DL-B1
Purpose: gRNA 1 of pair B for Stx5L-specific knockout
Depositing lab: Geert van den Bogaart. Depositing organization: University of Groningen. Publication: Congenital disorder of glycosylation caused by starting site-specific variant in syntaxin-5. Linders PTA, Gerretsen ECF, Ashikov A, Vals MA, de Boer R, Revelo NH, Arts R, Baerenfaenger M, Zijlstra F, Huijben K, Raymond K, Muru K, Fjodorova O, Pajusalu S, Ounap K, Ter Beest M, Lefeber D, van den Bogaart G. Nat Commun. 2021 Oct 28;12(1):6227. doi: 10.1038/s41467-021-26534-y. PubMed 34711829.
Backbone
  Vector backbone: PX462
  Total vector size (bp): 9178
  Vector type: Mammalian Expression, CRISPR
  Selectable markers: Puromycin
Growth in bacteria
  Bacterial resistance: Ampicillin, 100 μg/mL
  Growth temperature: 37°C
  Growth strain: DH5alpha
  Copy number: High Copy
Gene/Insert
  Gene/Insert name: hSpCas9n-2A-Puro (alt names: SpCas9n-2A-Puro V2.0; Cas9n; PX462 V2.0)
  gRNA/shRNA sequence: ATAAC CTCGG ACTGT TGTGG
  Species: Synthetic
  Promoter: CMV
  Tag / fusion protein: 3XFLAG (N terminal on insert); 2A-Puro (C terminal on insert)
  Cloning method: Restriction Enzyme; 5′ cloning site BbsI (destroyed during cloning); 3′ cloning site BbsI (destroyed during cloning)
  Sequencing primers: 5′ U6-fwd; 3′ U6-rev
Resource information
  A portion of this plasmid was derived from a plasmid made by: Backbone from Addgene https://www.addgene.org/62987/
Terms and licenses: Academic/Nonprofit Terms; Industry Terms: Not Available to Industry
How to cite: pSpCas9n(BB)-2A-Puro (PX462) V2.0 Stx5DL-B1 was a gift from Geert van den Bogaart (Addgene plasmid # 165082 ; http://n2t.net/addgene:165082 ; RRID:Addgene_165082)
