[The description below was written by a language model from this plasmid's Addgene catalogue record and pLannotate feature annotations shown in this document.]
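Description:
pSpCas9n(BB)-2A-Puro (PX462) V2.0 Stx5DL-B1 is an all-in-one mammalian CRISPR expression plasmid of about 9.2 kb, built on the PX462 V2.0 backbone. It carries a single guide RNA described as guide 1 of pair B for knockout of the long isoform of syntaxin-5 (Stx5L). In bacteria it replicates from a high-copy ColE1/pUC-type origin and is selected with ampicillin through the bla gene. An f1 phage origin is also annotated, as are a single AAV2 ITR and small bom and rop fragments, which appear to be backbone remnants rather than functional modules.

The plasmid holds two expression units. A human U6 RNA polymerase III promoter drives the 20-nt spacer, which was inserted between BbsI sites that were destroyed by the cloning, fused to the Streptococcus pyogenes gRNA scaffold. Downstream, a second cassette expresses the Cas9 nickase (Cas9n). The catalogue lists its promoter as CMV, whereas the feature table annotates a CMV enhancer followed by a hybrid chicken β-actin/MVM intron, which suggests a hybrid CMV-enhancer promoter. The Cas9 reading frame, which the annotation tool splits into N- and C-terminal portions, carries an N-terminal 3XFLAG tag according to the catalogue and a C-terminal nucleoplasmin NLS. It is joined through a 2A self-cleaving peptide to puromycin N-acetyltransferase and ends in a bGH polyadenylation signal. One transcript therefore yields both the nickase and a puromycin marker for enriching transfected cells.

Because the nickase cuts only one DNA strand, this plasmid is meant to be co-delivered with its pair-B partner guide. Two offset nicks then create a double-strand break with reduced off-target activity, here aimed at selectively eliminating the Stx5L isoform.
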