Features (pLannotate 1.2.2; 18 found; start..end, strand, type, name):
      1..241     +  promoter       U6 promoter: RNA polymerase III promoter for human U6 snRNA
    271..346     +  misc_RNA       gRNA scaffold: guide RNA scaffold for the Streptococcus pyogenes CRISPR/Cas9 system
    353..396     +  misc_RNA       gRNA scaffold (fragment): guide RNA scaffold for the Streptococcus pyogenes CRISPR/Cas9 system
    443..728     +  enhancer       CMV enhancer: human cytomegalovirus immediate early enhancer; contains an 18-bp deletion relative to the standard CMV enhancer
   1008..1235    +  intron         hybrid intron: hybrid between chicken β-actin (CBA) and minute virus of mice (MMV) introns (Gray et al., 2011)
   1373..3088    +  CDS            Cas9(N): N-terminal portion of Streptococcus pyogenes Cas9 (Zetsche et al., 2015)
   2975..5473    +  CDS            Cas9(C): C-terminal portion of Streptococcus pyogenes Cas9 (Zetsche et al., 2015)
   5474..5521    +  CDS            nucleoplasmin NLS: bipartite nuclear localization signal from nucleoplasmin
   5591..6190    +  CDS            PuroR (fragment): puromycin N-acetyltransferase; pac from Streptomyces; confers resistance to puromycin
   6224..6335    +  polyA_signal   bGH poly(A) signal: bovine growth hormone polyadenylation signal
   6440..6580    +  repeat_region  AAV2 ITR: inverted terminal repeat of adeno-associated virus serotype 2 inverted
   6585..6636    -  misc_feature   bom (fragment): basis of mobility region from pBR322
   6655..7110    +  rep_origin     f1 ori (sequence partly withheld): f1 bacteriophage origin of replication; arrow indicates direction of (+) strand synthesis
   7111..7160    -  misc_feature   bom (fragment): basis of mobility region from pBR322
   7262..7297    -  CDS            rop (fragment): Rop protein, which maintains plasmids at low copy number; rop
   7392..7496    +  promoter       AmpR promoter: bla
   7497..8357    +  CDS            AmpR: β-lactamase; bla; confers resistance to ampicillin, carbenicillin, and related antibiotics
   8528..9116    +  rep_origin     ori: high-copy-number ColE1/pMB1/pBR322/pUC origin of replication
>Addgene plasmid #165082 | pSpCas9n(BB)-2A-Puro (PX462) V2.0 Stx5DL-B1 | addgene full sequence | sequence record 325002 | Addgene NGS Result
GAGGGCCTATTTCCCATGATTCCTTCATATTTGCATATACGATACAAGGCTGTTAGAGAGATAATTGGAA
TTAATTTGACTGTAAACACAAAGATATTAGTACAAAATACGTGACGTAGAAAGTAATAATTTCTTGGGTA
GTTTGCAGTTTTAAAATTATGTTTTAAAATGGACTATCATATGCTTACCGTAACTTGAAAGTATTTCGAT
TTCTTGGCTTTATATATCTTGTGGAAAGGACGAAACACCGATAACCTCGGACTGTTGTGGGTTTTAGAGC
TAGAAATAGCAAGTTAAAATAAGGCTAGTCCGTTATCAACTTGAAAAAGTGGCACCGAGTCGGTGCTTTT
TTGTTTTAGAGCTAGAAATAGCAAGTTAAAATAAGGCTAGTCCGTTTTTAGCGCGTGCGCCAATTCTGCA
GACAAATGGCTCTAGAGGTACCCGTTACATAACTTACGGTAAATGGCCCGCCTGGCTGACCGCCCAACGA
CCCCCGCCCATTGACGTCAATAGTAACGCCAATAGGGACTTTCCATTGACGTCAATGGGTGGAGTATTTA
CGGTAAACTGCCCACTTGGCAGTACATCAAGTGTATCATATGCCAAGTACGCCCCCTATTGACGTCAATG
ACGGTAAATGGCCCGCCTGGCATTGTGCCCAGTACATGACCTTATGGGACTTTCCTACTTGGCAGTACAT
CTACGTATTAGTCATCGCTATTACCATGGTCGAGGTGAGCCCCACGTTCTGCTTCACTCTCCCCATCTCC
CCCCCCTCCCCACCCCCAATTTTGTATTTATTTATTTTTTAATTATTTTGTGCAGCGATGGGGGCGGGGG
GGGGGGGGGGGSGSGCSCSRGGSGGGGGGGGGGGGGGGGGGGGGGGGGGSGGGGSGRGGSGGRGRGGKGS
GGSGGSRGCCAAWCAGRGCGGCGCGCTCCGAAAGTTTCCTTTTATGGCGRGGCGGCGGCGGCGGCGGCCC
TATAAAAAGCGAAGCGCGCGGCGGGCGGGAGTCGCTGCGCGCTGCCTTCGCCCCGTGCCCCGCTCCGCCG
CCGCCTCGCGCCGCCCGCCCCGGCTCTGACTGACCGCGTTACTCCCACAGGTGAGCGGGCGGGACGGCCC
TTCTCCTCCGGGCTGTAATTAGCTGAGCAAGAGGTAAGGGTTTAAGGGATGGTTGGTTGGTGGGGTATTA
ATGTTTAATTACCTGGAGCACCTGCCTGAAATCACTTTTTTTCAGGTTGGACCGGTGCCACCATGGACTA
TAAGGACCACGACGGAGACTACAAGGATCATGATATTGATTACAAAGACGATGACGATAAGATGGCCCCA
AAGAAGAAGCGGAAGGTCGGTATCCACGGAGTCCCAGCAGCCGACAAGAAGTACAGCATCGGCCTGGCCA
TCGGCACCAACTCTGTGGGCTGGGCCGTGATCACCGACGAGTACAAGGTGCCCAGCAAGAAATTCAAGGT
GCTGGGCAACACCGACCGGCACAGCATCAAGAAGAACCTGATCGGAGCCCTGCTGTTCGACAGCGGCGAA
ACAGCCGAGGCCACCCGGCTGAAGAGAACCGCCAGAAGAAGATACACCAGACGGAAGAACCGGATCTGCT
ATCTGCAAGAGATCTTCAGCAACGAGATGGCCAAGGTGGACGACAGCTTCTTCCACAGACTGGAAGAGTC
CTTCCTGGTGGAAGAGGATAAGAAGCACGAGCGGCACCCCATCTTCGGCAACATCGTGGACGAGGTGGCC
TACCACGAGAAGTACCCCACCATCTACCACCTGAGAAAGAAACTGGTGGACAGCACCGACAAGGCCGACC
TGCGGCTGATCTATCTGGCCCTGGCCCACATGATCAAGTTCCGGGGCCACTTCCTGATCGAGGGCGACCT
GAACCCCGACAACAGCGACGTGGACAAGCTGTTCATCCAGCTGGTGCAGACCTACAACCAGCTGTTCGAG
GAAAACCCCATCAACGCCAGCGGCGTGGACGCCAAGGCCATCCTGTCTGCCAGACTGAGCAAGAGCAGAC
GGCTGGAAAATCTGATCGCCCAGCTGCCCGGCGAGAAGAAGAATGGCCTGTTCGGCAACCTGATTGCCCT
GAGCCTGGGCCTGACCCCCAACTTCAAGAGCAACTTCGACCTGGCCGAGGATGCCAAACTGCAGCTGAGC
AAGGACACCTACGACGACGACCTGGACAACCTGCTGGCCCAGATCGGCGACCAGTACGCCGACCTGTTTC
TGGCCGCCAAGAACCTGTCCGACGCCATCCTGCTGAGCGACATCCTGAGAGTGAACACCGAGATCACCAA
GGCCCCCCTGAGCGCCTCTATGATCAAGAGATACGACGAGCACCACCAGGACCTGACCCTGCTGAAAGCT
CTCGTGCGGCAGCAGCTGCCTGAGAAGTACAAAGAGATTTTCTTCGACCAGAGCAAGAACGGCTACGCCG
GCTACATTGACGGCGGAGCCAGCCAGGAAGAGTTCTACAAGTTCATCAAGCCCATCCTGGAAAAGATGGA
CGGCACCGAGGAACTGCTCGTGAAGCTGAACAGAGAGGACCTGCTGCGGAAGCAGCGGACCTTCGACAAC
GGCAGCATCCCCCACCAGATCCACCTGGGAGAGCTGCACGCCATTCTGCGGCGGCAGGAAGATTTTTACC
CATTCCTGAAGGACAACCGGGAAAAGATCGAGAAGATCCTGACCTTCCGCATCCCCTACTACGTGGGCCC
TCTGGCCAGGGGAAACAGCAGATTCGCCTGGATGACCAGAAAGAGCGAGGAAACCATCACCCCCTGGAAC
TTCGAGGAAGTGGTGGACAAGGGCGCTTCCGCCCAGAGCTTCATCGAGCGGATGACCAACTTCGATAAGA
ACCTGCCCAACGAGAAGGTGCTGCCCAAGCACAGCCTGCTGTACGAGTACTTCACCGTGTATAACGAGCT
GACCAAAGTGAAATACGTGACCGAGGGAATGAGAAAGCCCGCCTTCCTGAGCGGCGAGCAGAAAAAGGCC
ATCGTGGACCTGCTGTTCAAGACCAACCGGAAAGTGACCGTGAAGCAGCTGAAAGAGGACTACTTCAAGA
AAATCGAGTGCTTCGACTCCGTGGAAATCTCCGGCGTGGAAGATCGGTTCAACGCCTCCCTGGGCACATA
CCACGATCTGCTGAAAATTATCAAGGACAAGGACTTCCTGGACAATGAGGAAAACGAGGACATTCTGGAA
GATATCGTGCTGACCCTGACACTGTTTGAGGACAGAGAGATGATCGAGGAACGGCTGAAAACCTATGCCC
ACCTGTTCGACGACAAAGTGATGAAGCAGCTGAAGCGGCGGAGATACACCGGCTGGGGCAGGCTGAGCCG
GAAGCTGATCAACGGCATCCGGGACAAGCAGTCCGGCAAGACAATCCTGGATTTCCTGAAGTCCGACGGC
TTCGCCAACAGAAACTTCATGCAGCTGATCCACGACGACAGCCTGACCTTTAAAGAGGACATCCAGAAAG
CCCAGGTGTCCGGCCAGGGCGATAGCCTGCACGAGCACATTGCCAATCTGGCCGGCAGCCCCGCCATTAA
GAAGGGCATCCTGCAGACAGTGAAGGTGGTGGACGAGCTCGTGAAAGTGATGGGCCGGCACAAGCCCGAG
AACATCGTGATCGAAATGGCCAGAGAGAACCAGACCACCCAGAAGGGACAGAAGAACAGCCGCGAGAGAA
TGAAGCGGATCGAAGAGGGCATCAAAGAGCTGGGCAGCCAGATCCTGAAAGAACACCCCGTGGAAAACAC
CCAGCTGCAGAACGAGAAGCTGTACCTGTACTACCTGCAGAATGGGCGGGATATGTACGTGGACCAGGAA
CTGGACATCAACCGGCTGTCCGACTACGATGTGGACCATATCGTGCCTCAGAGCTTTCTGAAGGACGACT
CCATCGACAACAAGGTGCTGACCAGAAGCGACAAGAACCGGGGCAAGAGCGACAACGTGCCCTCCGAAGA
GGTCGTGAAGAAGATGAAGAACTACTGGCGGCAGCTGCTGAACGCCAAGCTGATTACCCAGAGAAAGTTC
GACAATCTGACCAAGGCCGAGAGAGGCGGCCTGAGCGAACTGGATAAGGCCGGCTTCATCAAGAGACAGC
TGGTGGAAACCCGGCAGATCACAAAGCACGTGGCACAGATCCTGGACTCCCGGATGAACACTAAGTACGA
CGAGAATGACAAGCTGATCCGGGAAGTGAAAGTGATCACCCTGAAGTCCAAGCTGGTGTCCGATTTCCGG
AAGGATTTCCAGTTTTACAAAGTGCGCGAGATCAACAACTACCACCACGCCCACGACGCCTACCTGAACG
CCGTCGTGGGAACCGCCCTGATCAAAAAGTACCCTAAGCTGGAAAGCGAGTTCGTGTACGGCGACTACAA
GGTGTACGACGTGCGGAAGATGATCGCCAAGAGCGAGCAGGAAATCGGCAAGGCTACCGCCAAGTACTTC
TTCTACAGCAACATCATGAACTTTTTCAAGACCGAGATTACCCTGGCCAACGGCGAGATCCGGAAGCGGC
CTCTGATCGAGACAAACGGCGAAACCGGGGAGATCGTGTGGGATAAGGGCCGGGATTTTGCCACCGTGCG
GAAAGTGCTGAGCATGCCCCAAGTGAATATCGTGAAAAAGACCGAGGTGCAGACAGGCGGCTTCAGCAAA
GAGTCTATCCTGCCCAAGAGGAACAGCGATAAGCTGATCGCCAGAAAGAAGGACTGGGACCCTAAGAAGT
ACGGCGGCTTCGACAGCCCCACCGTGGCCTATTCTGTGCTGGTGGTGGCCAAAGTGGAAAAGGGCAAGTC
CAAGAAACTGAAGAGTGTGAAAGAGCTGCTGGGGATCACCATCATGGAAAGAAGCAGCTTCGAGAAGAAT
CCCATCGACTTTCTGGAAGCCAAGGGCTACAAAGAAGTGAAAAAGGACCTGATCATCAAGCTGCCTAAGT
ACTCCCTGTTCGAGCTGGAAAACGGCCGGAAGAGAATGCTGGCCTCTGCCGGCGAACTGCAGAAGGGAAA
CGAACTGGCCCTGCCCTCCAAATATGTGAACTTCCTGTACCTGGCCAGCCACTATGAGAAGCTGAAGGGC
TCCCCCGAGGATAATGAGCAGAAACAGCTGTTTGTGGAACAGCACAAGCACTACCTGGACGAGATCATCG
AGCAGATCAGCGAGTTCTCCAAGAGAGTGATCCTGGCCGACGCTAATCTGGACAAAGTGCTGTCCGCCTA
CAACAAGCACCGGGATAAGCCCATCAGAGAGCAGGCCGAGAATATCATCCACCTGTTTACCCTGACCAAT
CTGGGAGCCCCTGCCGCCTTCAAGTACTTTGACACCACCATCGACCGGAAGAGGTACACCAGCACCAAAG
AGGTGCTGGACGCCACCCTGATCCACCAGAGCATCACCGGCCTGTACGAGACACGGATCGACCTGTCTCA
GCTGGGAGGCGACAAAAGGCCGGCGGCCACGAAAAAGGCCGGCCAGGCAAAAAAGAAAAAGGAATTCGGC
AGTGGAGAGGGCAGAGGAAGTCTGCTAACATGCGGTGACGTCGAGGAGAATCCTGGCCCAATGACCGAGT
ACAAGCCCACGGTGCGCCTCGCCACCCGCGACGACGTCCCCAGGGCCGTACGCACCCTCGCCGCCGCGTT
CGCCGACTACCCCGCCACGCGCCACACCGTCGATCCGGACCGCCACATCGAGCGGGTCACCGAGCTGCAA
GAACTCTTCCTCACGCGCGTCGGGCTCGACATCGGCAAGGTGTGGGTCGCGGACGACGGCGCCGCGGTGG
CGGTCTGGACCACGCCGGAGAGCGTCGAAGCGGGGGCGGTGTTCGCCGAGATCGGCCCGCGCATGGCCGA
GTTGAGCGGTTCCCGGCTGGCCGCGCAGCAACAGATGGAAGGCCTCCTGGCGCCGCACCGGCCCAAGGAG
CCCGCGTGGTTCCTGGCCACCGTCGGAGTCTCGCCCGACCACCAGGGCAAGGGTCTGGGCAGCGCCGTCG
TGCTCCCCGGAGTGGAGGCGGCCGAGCGCGCCGGGGTGCCCGCCTTCCTGGAGACCTCCGCGCCCCGCAA
CCTCCCCTTCTACGAGCGGCTCGGCTTCACCGTCACCGCCGACGTCGAGGTGCCCGAAGGACCGCGCACC
TGGTGCATGACCCGCAAGCCCGGTGCCTGAGAATTCTAACTAGAGCTCGCTGATCAGCCTCGACTGTGCC
TTCTAGTTGCCAGCCATCTGTTGTTTGCCCCTCCCCCGTGCCTTCCTTGACCCTGGAAGGTGCCACTCCC
ACTGTCCTTTCCTAATAAAATGAGGAAATTGCATCGCATTGTCTGAGTAGGTGTCATTCTATTCTGGGGG
GTGGGGTGGGGCAGGACAGCAAGGGGGAGGATTGGGAAGAGAATAGCAGGCATGCTGGGGAGCGGCCGCA
GGAACCCCTAGTGATGGAGTTGGCCACTCCCTCTCTGCGCGCTCGCTCGCTCACTGAGGCCGGGCGACCA
AAGGTCGCCCGACGCCCGGGCTTTGCCCGGGCGGCCTCAGTGAGCGAGCGAGCGCGCAGCTGCCTGCAGG
GGCGCCTGATGCGGTATTTTCTCCTTACGCATCTGTGCGGTATTTCACACCGCATA
[95 nt withheld, positions 6637-6731]
T
[46 nt withheld, positions 6733-6778]
C
[141 nt withheld, positions 6780-6920]
CCTTTGACGTTGGAGTCCACGTTCTTT
[37 nt withheld, positions 6948-6984]
ACTCTATCTCGGGCTATTCTTTTGATTTATAAGGGATTTTGCCGATTTCGGTCTATTGGTTAAAAAATGA
GCTGATTTAACAAAAATTTAACGCGAATTTTAACAAAATATTAACGTTTACAATTTTATGGTGCACTCTC
AGTACAATCTGCTCTGATGCCGCATAGTTAAGCCAGCCCCGACACCCGCCAACACCCGCTGACGCGCCCT
GACGGGCTTGTCTGCTCCCGGCATCCGCTTACAGACAAGCTGTGACCGTCTCCGGGAGCTGCATGTGTCA
GAGGTTTTCACCGTCATCACCGAAACGCGCGAGACGAAAGGGCCTCGTGATACGCCTATTTTTATAGGTT
AATGTCATGATAATAATGGTTTCTTAGACGTCAGGTGGCACTTTTCGGGGAAATGTGCGCGGAACCCCTA
TTTGTTTATTTTTCTAAATACATTCAAATATGTATCCGCTCATGAGACAATAACCCTGATAAATGCTTCA
ATAATATTGAAAAAGGAAGAGTATGAGTATTCAACATTTCCGTGTCGCCCTTATTCCCTTTTTTGCGGCA
TTTTGCCTTCCTGTTTTTGCTCACCCAGAAACGCTGGTGAAAGTAAAAGATGCTGAAGATCAGTTGGGTG
CACGAGTGGGTTACATCGAACTGGATCTCAACAGCGGTAAGATCCTTGAGAGTTTTCGCCCCGAAGAACG
TTTTCCAATGATGAGCACTTTTAAAGTTCTGCTATGTGGCGCGGTATTATCCCGTATTGACGCCGGGCAA
GAGCAACTCGGTCGCCGCATACACTATTCTCAGAATGACTTGGTTGAGTACTCACCAGTCACAGAAAAGC
ATCTTACGGATGGCATGACAGTAAGAGAATTATGCAGTGCTGCCATAACCATGAGTGATAACACTGCGGC
CAACTTACTTCTGACAACGATCGGAGGACCGAAGGAGCTAACCGCTTTTTTGCACAACATGGGGGATCAT
GTAACTCGCCTTGATCGTTGGGAACCGGAGCTGAATGAAGCCATACCAAACGACGAGCGTGACACCACGA
TGCCTGTAGCAATGGCAACAACGTTGCGCAAACTATTAACTGGCGAACTACTTACTCTAGCTTCCCGGCA
ACAATTAATAGACTGGATGGAGGCGGATAAAGTTGCAGGACCACTTCTGCGCTCGGCCCTTCCGGCTGGC
TGGTTTATTGCTGATAAATCTGGAGCCGGTGAGCGTGGAAGCCGCGGTATCATTGCAGCACTGGGGCCAG
ATGGTAAGCCCTCCCGTATCGTAGTTATCTACACGACGGGGAGTCAGGCAACTATGGATGAACGAAATAG
ACAGATCGCTGAGATAGGTGCCTCACTGATTAAGCATTGGTAACTGTCAGACCAAGTTTACTCATATATA
CTTTAGATTGATTTAAAACTTCATTTTTAATTTAAAAGGATCTAGGTGAAGATCCTTTTTGATAATCTCA
TGACCAAAATCCCTTAACGTGAGTTTTCGTTCCACTGAGCGTCAGACCCCGTAGAAAAGATCAAAGGATC
TTCTTGAGATCCTTTTTTTCTGCGCGTAATCTGCTGCTTGCAAACAAAAAAACCACCGCTACCAGCGGTG
GTTTGTTTGCCGGATCAAGAGCTACCAACTCTTTTTCCGAAGGTAACTGGCTTCAGCAGAGCGCAGATAC
CAAATACTGTTCTTCTAGTGTAGCCGTAGTTAGGCCACCACTTCAAGAACTCTGTAGCACCGCCTACATA
CCTCGCTCTGCTAATCCTGTTACCAGTGGCTGCTGCCAGTGGCGATAAGTCGTGTCTTACCGGGTTGGAC
TCAAGACGATAGTTACCGGATAAGGCGCAGCGGTCGGGCTGAACGGGGGGTTCGTGCACACAGCCCAGCT
TGGAGCGAACGACCTACACCGAACTGAGATACCTACAGCGTGAGCTATGAGAAAGCGCCACGCTTCCCGA
AGGGAGAAAGGCGGACAGGTATCCGGTAAGCGGCAGGGTCGGAACAGGAGAGCGCACGAGGGAGCTTCCA
GGGGGAAACGCCTGGTATCTTTATAGTCCTGTCGGGTTTCGCCACCTCTGACTTGAGCGTCGATTTTTGT
GATGCTCGTCAGGGGGGCGGAGCCTATGGAAAAACGCCAGCAACGCGGCCTTTTTACGGTTCCTGGCCTT
TTGCTGGCCTTTTGCTCACATGT
